>Addgene plasmid #156364 | pAB184g | addgene full sequence | sequence record 317782 | Addgene NGS Result
AAGAAACCAATTGTCCATATTGCATCAGACATTGCCGTCACTGCGTCTTTTACTGGCTCTTCTCGCTAAC
CCAACCGGTAACCCCGCTTATTAAAAGCATTCTGTAACAAAGCGGGACCAAAGCCATGACAAAAACGCGT
AACAAAAGTGTCTATAATCACGGCAGAAAAGTCCACATTGATTATTTGCACGGCGTCACACTTTGCTATG
CCATAGCATTTTTATCCATAAGATTAGCGGATCCTACCTGACGCTTTTTATCGCAACTCTCTACTGTTTC
TCCATACCCGTTTTACCTGCAGGTGCAGTGGACAGGATAAGGAACCGTCATGGCTAACTCCGCACAAGCA
CGCAAGCGCGCCCGCCAGGCCGCGAAGGCAAACTCGCACAACTCGGCGCTGCGCTCGAAATTCCGTACCG
CGATCAAGTCGGTTCGCAAGGCTGTTGAAGCCGGCGACCAGGCAAAGGCTGCCGAGCTGTTCAAGGCTGC
CGTGAAGACGATCGACACGATCGCCGACAAGAAGATCGTTCACAAGAACAAGGCCGCTCGCAGCAAGAGC
CGCCTGGCCGCAGCCGTCAAGGGCCTGCAGGCAGCAGCGTAACTCCGGTGGTTTTCCCGAAGGACATCAT
ATGGTTATCATCCGTCTGGCTCGTGGCGGCTCGAAGAAGCGCCCGTTCTACAACATCGTTGCTACCGATT
CGCGCAACCGTCGTGACGGCCGCTTCATCGAGCGCGTCGGCTTCTACAACCCGGTCGCCACGAAGGGCGA
ATCGCTGCGTATCGCTCAGGATCGCCTGACGTACTGGCAAGGCGTTGGCGCGCAACTGTCGCCGACCGTC
CAGCGTCTCGTGAAGGAAGCGCAAAAGGCGCAACCGGCTGCCTAACATGGCACCCATGCACAATCAGATT
TTTATGTCCGACCTGCAAACCTCCACCCCGAATACCGAATCCTTTGCGGCTCTGTTCGAAGAGTCGCTGA
CCCGCCAAGACATGCGCGCCGGCGAAGTGATTTCCGCCGAAGTCGTGCGCGTCGACCACAACTTCGTGGT
CGTCAATGCAGGCCTGAAGTCCGAGGCTTACATTCCGATCGAGGAATTCCTGAACGATCAGGGCGAGGTT
GAGGTGCAGTCGGGCGATTTCGTGTCCGTCGCGATCGACGCACTCGAAAACGGCTATGGCGACACGATCC
TGTCGCGCGACAAGGCGAAGCGCCTTGCATCGTGGCTGTCGCTGGAAAAGGCGCTCGACAACAACGAGCT
CGTCACCGGCACGATCACCGGCAAGGTGAAGGGCGGCATGACCGTGATGGTCAACGGCATCCGCGCGTTC
CTGCCGGGTTCGCTGGTCGACACGCGTCCGGTCAAGGACACGACCCCGTACGAAGGCAAGACGCTCGAGT
TCCGCGTGATCAAGCTCGATCGCAAGCGTAACAACGTCGTGCTGTCGCGTCGTGCAGTGATCGAAGCAAC
GCAAGGCGAAGAGCGCGCGAAGCTGCTCGAGACGCTGAAGGAAGGCGCGATCGTCAACGGCGTGGTCAAG
AACATCACCGACTACGGCGCGTTCGTCGACCTCGGCGGTATCGACGGCCTGCTGCACATCACCGACATCG
CATGGCGTCGTGTGCGTCACCCGAGCGAAGTCCTGTCGGTTGGCCAGGAAGTCACCGCGAAGATCCTCAA
GTTCGACCAAGAGAAGAACCGCGTCTCGCTGGGCATCAAGCAACTGGGCGACGATCCGTGGGAAGGCATC
TCGCGCCGTTACCCGTCGGGCACGCGCCTGTTCGGCAAGGTCACGAACATCACCGACTACGGCGCATTCG
TCGAAGTGGAATCGGGCATCGAAGGCCTCGTCCACGTGTCGGAAATGGACTGGACCAACAAGAACGTTGC
GCCGTCGAAGGTTGTCCAGCTGGGCGACGAAGTCGAAGTCATGGTCCTCGAGATCGACGAAGACCGTCGT
CGTATCAGCCTCGGCATGAAGCAGTGCAAGCCGAATCCGTGGGATGACTTCAGCCGCAACTTCAAGAAGG
GCGACAAGATCACGGGCGCAATCAAGTCGATCACCGACTTCGGCGTGTTCATCGGTCTGCCGGGCGGCAT
CGACGGCTTGGTCCACCTGTCGGACCTGTCGTGGAGCGAAGCCGGCGAAGAAGCCGTTCGCAAGTACAAG
AAGGGCGACGAAGTCGAAGCAATCGTGCTCGGTATCGACGTCGAGAAGGAGCGCATTTCGCTCGGCATCA
AGCAGCTCGAAGGCGACCCGTTCAGCAACTACGTTGCAATGAACGACAAGGGCTCGATCGTCGACGGCGT
CGTGAAGACGGTCGATGCGAAGGGTGCGGTCGTCACGCTGACGGGCGACATCGAAGGCTACCTGCGTGCG
TCGGAAATCTCGCAGGATCGCGTCGAAGATGCACGCAACGTGCTGAAGGAAGGCGACAAGGTCAACGCGA
TGGTGATCAACATCGATCGCAAGTCGCGCGGCATCAACCTGTCGATCAAGGCGAAGGATTCGGCCGAACA
ACAGGAAGCGATCCGCGGCCTGCAGTCGGACTCCAGCGCTGCTGCGACCGGTACGACCAACCTCGGCGCG
CTGCTGAAGGCGAAGCTCGACGGCCAGAACCAGTAAGCCTTACGTCAGTTAGAAAGGAAATCACATGTCT
GTTGCAGATATCAAGAAGTCGGAAGTCGTTGCTCAGTTCGCCCGCGGTACCAACGACACGGGGTCGCCCG
AAGTCCAGGTCGCACTGCTGACCGCACGTATCGTCGAACTGACGGGTCACTTCAAGACCCACGCGAAGGA
TCACCACAGCCGCCGCGGCCTGCTGCGCATGGTGAGCCGCCGCCGCAAGCTGCTCGACTACCTCAAGGGC
AAGGATGCCGACCGTTACCGCGCACTGATCGAGAAGCTGGGTCTGCGTAAGTAATCGAGGCGACTTAATT
AACGGCACTCCTCAGCCAAGTCAAAAGCCTCCGGTCGGAGGCTTTTGACTACATGCCCATGGCGTTTACG
CCCCGCCCTGCCACTCATCGCAGTACTGTTGTAATTCATTAAGCATTCTGCCGACATGGAAGCCATCACA
AACGGCATGATGAACCTGAATCGCCAGCGGCATCAGCACCTTGTCGCCTTGCGTATAATATTTGCCCATA
GTGAAAACGGGGGCGAAGAAGTTGTCCATATTGGCCACGTTTAAATCAAAACTGGTGAAACTCACCCAGG
GATTGGCTGAGACGAAAAACATATTCTCAATAAACCCTTTAGGGAAATAGGCCAGGTTTTCACCGTAACA
CGCCACATCTTGCGAATATATGTGTAGAAACTGCCGGAAATCGTCGTGGTATTCACTCCAGAGCGATGAA
AACGTTTCAGTTTGCTCATGGAAAACGGTGTAACAAGGGTGAACACTATCCCATATCACCAGCTCACCGT
CTTTCATTGCCATACGGAACTCCGGATGAGCATTCATCAGGCGGGCAAGAATGTGAATAAAGGCCGGATA
AAACTTGTGCTTATTTTTCTTTACGGTCTTTAAAAAGGCCGTAATATCCAGCTGAACGGTCTGGTTATAG
GTACATTGAGTAACTGACTGAAATGCCTCAAAATGTTCTTTACGATGCCATTGGGATATATCAACGGTGG
TATATCCAGTGATTTTTTTCTCCATTTTAGCTTCCTTAGCTCCTGAAAATCTCGATAACTCAAAAAATAC
GCCCGGTAGTGATCTTATTTCATTATGGTGAAAGTTGGAACCTCTTACGTGCCAGGCCAAATAGGCCGTT
CAGATCCTTCCGTATTTAGCCAGTATGTTCTCTAGTGTGGTTCGTTGTTTTTGCGTGAGCCATGAGAACG
AACCATTGAGATCATGCTTACTTTGCATGTCACTCAAAAATTTTGCCTCAAAACTGGTGAGCTGAATTTT
TGCAGTTAAAGCATCGTGTAGTGTTTTTCTTAGTCCGTTACGTAGGTAGGAATCTGATGTAATGGTTGTT
GGTATTTTGTCACCATTCATTTTTATCTGGTTGTTCTCAAGTTCGGTTACGAGATCCATTTGTCTATCTA
GTTCAACTTGGAAAATCAACGTATCAGTCGGGCGGCCTCGCTTATCAACCACCAATTTCATATTGCTGTA
AGTGTTTAAATCTTTACTTATTGGTTTCAAAACCCATTGGTTAAGCCTTTTAAACTCATGGTAGTTATTT
TCAAGCATTAACATGAACTTAAATTCATCAAGGCTAATCTCTATATTTGCCTTGTGAGTTTTCTTTTGTG
TTAGTTCTTTTAATAACCACTCATAAATCCTCATAGAGTATTTGTTTTCAAAAGACTTAACATGTTCCAG
ATTATATTTTATGAATTTTTTTAACTGGAAAAGATAAGGCAATATCTCTTCACTAAAAACTAATTCTAAT
TTTTCGCTTGAGAACTTGGCATAGTTTGTCCACTGGAAAATCTTAAAGCCTTTAACCAAAGGATTCCTGA
TTTCCACAGTTCTCGTCATCAGCTCTCTGGTTGCTTTAGCTAATACACCATAAGCATTTTCCCTACTGAT
GTTCATCATCTGAGCGTATTGGTTATAAGTGAACGATACCGTCCGTTCTTTCCTTGTAGGGTTTTCAATC
GTGGGGTTGAGTAGTGCCACACAGCATAAAATTAGCTTGGTTTCATGCTCCGTTAAGTCATAGCGACTAA
TCGCTAGTTCATTTGCTTTGAAAACAACTAATTCAGACATACATCTCAATTGGTCTAGGTGATTTTAATC
ACTATACCAATTGAGATGGGCTAGTCAATGATAATTACTAGTCCTTTTCCTTTGAGTTGTGGGTATCTGT
AAATTCTGCTAGACCTTTGCTGGAAAACTTGTAAATTCTGCTAGACCCTCTGTAAATTCCGCTAGACCTT
TGTGTGTTTTTTTTGTTTATATTCAAGTGGTTATAATTTATAGAATAAAGAAAGAATAAAAAAAGATAAA
AAGAATAGATCCCAGCCCTGTGTATAACTCACTACTTTAGTCAGTTCCGCAGTATTACAAAAGGATGTCG
CAAACGCTGTTTGCTCCTCTACAAAACAGACCTTAAAACCCTAAAGGCTTAAGTAGCACCCTCGCAAGCT
CGGGCAAATCGCTGAATATTCCTTTTGTCTCCGACCATCAGGCACCTGAGTCGCTGTCTTTTTCGTGACA
TTCAGTTCGCTGCGCTCACGGCTCTGGCAGTGAATGGGGGTAAATGGCACTACAGGCGCCTTTTATGGAT
TCATGCAAGGAAACTACCCATAATACAAGAAAAGCCCGTCACGGGCTTCTCAGGGCGTTTTATGGCGGGT
CTGCTATGTGGTGCTATCTGACTTTTTGCTGTTCAGCAGTTCCTGCCCTCTGATTTTCCAGTCTGACCAC
TTCGGATTATCCCGTGACAGGTCATTCAGACTGGCTAATGCACCCAGTAAGGCAGCGGTATCATCAACAG
GCTTACCCGTCTTACTGTCAAGAGGACATCCGGTCAAATAAAACGAAAGGCTCAGTCGAAAGACTGGGCC
TTTCGTTTTGCTGAGGAGACTTAGGGACCCTTTATGACAACTTGACGGCTACATCATTCACTTTTTCTTC
ACAACCGGCACGGAACTCGCTCGGGCTGGCCCCGGTGCATTTTTTAAATACCCGCGAGAAATAGAGTTGA
TCGTCAAAACCAACATTGCGACCGACGGTGGCGATAGGCATCCGGGTGGTGCTCAAAAGCAGCTTCGCCT
GGCTGATACGTTGGTCCTCGCGCCAGCTTAAGACGCTAATCCCTAACTGCTGGCGGAAAAGATGTGACAG
ACGCGACGGCGACAAGCAAACATGCTGTGCGACGCTGGCGATATCAAAATTGCTGTCTGCCAGGTGATCG
CTGATGTACTGACAAGCCTCGCGTACCCGATTATCCATCGGTGGATGGAGCGACTCGTTAATCGCTTCCA
TGCGCCGCAGTAACAATTGCTCAAGCAGATTTATCGCCAGCAGCTCCGAATAGCGCCCTTCCCCTTGCCC
GGCGTTAATGATTTGCCCAAACAGGTCGCTGAAATGCGGCTGGTGCGCTTCATCCGGGCGAAAGAACCCC
GTATTGGCAAATATTGACGGCCAGTTAAGCCATTCATGCCAGTAGGCGCGCGGACGAAAGTAAACCCACT
GGTGATACCATTCGCGAGCCTCCGGATGACGACCGTAGTGATGAATCTCTCCTGGCGGGAACAGCAAAAT
ATCACCCGGTCGGCAAACAAATTCTCGTCCCTGATTTTTCACCACCCCCTGACCGCGAATGGTGAGATTG
AGAATATAACCTTTCATTCCCAGCGGTCGGTCGATAAAAAAATCGAGATAACCGTTGGCCTCAATCGGCG
TTAAACCCGCCACCAGATGGGCATTAAACGAGTATCCCGGCAGCAGGGGATCATTTTGCGCTTCAGCCAT
ACTTTTCATACTCCCACCATTCAGAG
Features (pLannotate 1.2.2; 12 found; start..end, strand, type, name):
    120..285     +  promoter       araBAD promoter: araBAD; promoter of the L-arabinose operon of E. coli; the araC regulatory gene is transcribed in the opposite direction (Guzman et al., 1995)
    330..599     +  CDS            rpsT: RS20_BURA4 - Protein inferred from homology: Swiss-Prot protein existence level 3. Binds directly to 16S ribosomal RNA. From Burkholderia ambifaria (strain MC40-6).
    631..882     +  CDS            rpsP: RS16_BURA4 - Protein inferred from homology: Swiss-Prot protein existence level 3. From Burkholderia ambifaria (strain MC40-6).
    947..2623    +  CDS            rpsA: RS1_NEIMB - Experimental evidence at protein level: Swiss-Prot protein existence level 1. Binds mRNA; thus facilitating recognition of the initiation point. It is needed to translate mRNA with a short Shine-Dalgarno (SD) purine-rich sequence (By similarity). From Neisseria meningitidis serogroup B (strain MC58).
   2655..2921    +  CDS            rpsO: RS15_PHOPR - Also known as rps15 From Photobacterium profundum (strain SS9).
   2959..2990    -  terminator     tonB terminator: bidirectional E. coli tonB-P14 transcription terminator
   3006..3665    -  CDS            CmR: chloramphenicol acetyltransferase; cat; confers resistance to chloramphenicol
   3666..3763    -  promoter       cat promoter: promoter of the E. coli cat gene encoding chloramphenicol acetyltransferase
   3780..4730    -  CDS            Rep101: RepA protein needed for replication with the pSC101 origin; rep101
   4778..5000    -  rep_origin     pSC101 ori: low-copy replication origin that requires the Rep101 protein
   5495..5539    +  terminator     rrnB T1 terminator: transcription terminator T1 from the E. coli rrnB gene
   5562..6440    -  CDS            araC: L-arabinose regulatory protein; araC
