[The description below was written by a language model from this plasmid's Addgene catalogue record and pLannotate feature annotations shown in this document.]
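Description:
pAB184g is a bacterial synthetic-biology plasmid of about 6.5 kb, built on a pSC101 backbone to express a set of heterologous small-subunit ribosomal proteins in E. coli. It replicates from the pSC101 origin with its cognate Rep101 (RepA) initiator protein and is selected with chloramphenicol through a cat promoter-driven chloramphenicol acetyltransferase gene. The catalogue lists the plasmid as high copy, whereas the standard pSC101 origin is annotated as low copy. The record does not explain this difference, for example whether a copy-up Rep101 variant is present.

The payload is a synthetic operon of four ribosomal protein genes arranged in tandem on one strand: rpsT (S20), rpsP (S16), rpsA (S1) and rpsO (S15). The catalogue gives their source as Burkholderia cenocepacia. The automated annotation matched these reading frames to homologues from other bacteria (Burkholderia ambifaria, Neisseria meningitidis, Photobacterium profundum). These are best read as nearest database hits, not as the true origin of the genes. The operon lies downstream of the araBAD promoter, and araC is encoded divergently on the plasmid, so transcription is induced by L-arabinose and repressed in its absence. A bidirectional tonB terminator closes the operon and insulates it from the adjacent resistance cassette, and an rrnB T1 terminator lies close to araC.

According to the stated purpose and the associated work on orthogonal translation and heterologous ribosome engineering, the plasmid supplies cognate ribosomal proteins from a foreign species in E. coli. Presumably this supports assembly or function of ribosomes built on heterologous rRNA, which would be provided from a separate construct.
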