Addgene plasmid #156364: pAB184g
Purpose: Expresses heterlogous ribosomal proteins
Depositing lab: Ahmed Badran. Depositing organization: Broad Institute. Publication: Orthogonal translation enables heterologous ribosome engineering in E. coli. Kolber NS, Fattal R, Bratulic S, Carver GD, Badran AH. Nat Commun. 2021 Jan 26;12(1):599. doi: 10.1038/s41467-020-20759-z. PubMed 33500394.
Backbone
  Vector backbone: pSC101
  Vector type: Synthetic Biology
Growth in bacteria
  Bacterial resistance: Chloramphenicol, 25 μg/mL
  Growth temperature: 37°C
  Growth strain: NEB Turbos
  Copy number: High Copy
Gene/Insert
  Gene/Insert name: S20, S16, S1, S15 ribosomal genes
  Species: B. cenocepacia
  Cloning method: Ligation Independent Cloning
Terms and licenses: Academic/Nonprofit Terms; Industry Terms: Not Available to Industry
How to cite: pAB184g was a gift from Ahmed Badran (Addgene plasmid # 156364 ; http://n2t.net/addgene:156364 ; RRID:Addgene_156364)
